>Addgene plasmid #117706 | phSOD1-E100G-N’His | addgene full sequence | sequence record 227528 | Addgene NGS Result
TGGCGAATGGG
[124 nt withheld, positions 12-135]
C
[91 nt withheld, positions 137-227]
A
[49 nt withheld, positions 229-277]
CCTTTGACGTTGGAGTCCACGTTCTTT
[37 nt withheld, positions 305-341]
ACCCTATCTCGGTCTATTCTTTTGATTTATAAGGGATTTTGCCGATTTCGGCCTATTGGTTAAAAAATGA
GCTGATTTAACAAAAATTTAACGCGAATTTTAACAAAATATTAACGCTTACAATTTAGGTGGCACTTTTC
GGGGAAATGTGCGCGGAACCCCTATTTGTTTATTTTTCTAAATACATTCAAATATGTATCCGCTCATGAA
TTAATTCTTAGAAAAACTCATCGAGCATCAAATGAAACTGCAATTTATTCATATCAGGATTATCAATACC
ATATTTTTGAAAAAGCCGTTTCTGTAATGAAGGAGAAAACTCACCGAGGCAGTTCCATAGGATGGCAAGA
TCCTGGTATCGGTCTGCGATTCCGACTCGTCCAACATCAATACAACCTATTAATTTCCCCTCGTCAAAAA
TAAGGTTATCAAGTGAGAAATCACCATGAGTGACGACTGAATCCGGTGAGAATGGCAAAAGTTTATGCAT
TTCTTTCCAGACTTGTTCAACAGGCCAGCCATTACGCTCGTCATCAAAATCACTCGCATCAACCAAACCG
TTATTCATTCGTGATTGCGCCTGAGCGAGACGAAATACGCGATCGCTGTTAAAAGGACAATTACAAACAG
GAATCGAATGCAACCGGCGCAGGAACACTGCCAGCGCATCAACAATATTTTCACCTGAATCAGGATATTC
TTCTAATACCTGGAATGCTGTTTTCCCGGGGATCGCAGTGGTGAGTAACCATGCATCATCAGGAGTACGG
ATAAAATGCTTGATGGTCGGAAGAGGCATAAATTCCGTCAGCCAGTTTAGTCTGACCATCTCATCTGTAA
CATCATTGGCAACGCTACCTTTGCCATGTTTCAGAAACAACTCTGGCGCATCGGGCTTCCCATACAATCG
ATAGATTGTCGCACCTGATTGCCCGACATTATCGCGAGCCCATTTATACCCATATAAATCAGCATCCATG
TTGGAATTTAATCGCGGCCTAGAGCAAGACGTTTCCCGTTGAATATGGCTCATAACACCCCTTGTATTAC
TGTTTATGTAAGCAGACAGTTTTATTGTTCATGACCAAAATCCCTTAACGTGAGTTTTCGTTCCACTGAG
CGTCAGACCCCGTAGAAAAGATCAAAGGATCTTCTTGAGATCCTTTTTTTCTGCGCGTAATCTGCTGCTT
GCAAACAAAAAAACCACCGCTACCAGCGGTGGTTTGTTTGCCGGATCAAGAGCTACCAACTCTTTTTCCG
AAGGTAACTGGCTTCAGCAGAGCGCAGATACCAAATACTGTCCTTCTAGTGTAGCCGTAGTTAGGCCACC
ACTTCAAGAACTCTGTAGCACCGCCTACATACCTCGCTCTGCTAATCCTGTTACCAGTGGCTGCTGCCAG
TGGCGATAAGTCGTGTCTTACCGGGTTGGACTCAAGACGATAGTTACCGGATAAGGCGCAGCGGTCGGGC
TGAACGGGGGGTTCGTGCACACAGCCCAGCTTGGAGCGAACGACCTACACCGAACTGAGATACCTACAGC
GTGAGCTATGAGAAAGCGCCACGCTTCCCGAAGGGAGAAAGGCGGACAGGTATCCGGTAAGCGGCAGGGT
CGGAACAGGAGAGCGCACGAGGGAGCTTCCAGGGGGAAACGCCTGGTATCTTTATAGTCCTGTCGGGTTT
CGCCACCTCTGACTTGAGCGTCGATTTTTGTGATGCTCGTCAGGGGGGCGGAGCCTATGGAAAAACGCCA
GCAACGCGGCCTTTTTACGGTTCCTGGCCTTTTGCTGGCCTTTTGCTCACATGTTCTTTCCTGCGTTATC
CCCTGATTCTGTGGATAACCGTATTACCGCCTTTGAGTGAGCTGATACCGCTCGCCGCAGCCGAACGACC
GAGCGCAGCGAGTCAGTGAGCGAGGAAGCGGAAGAGCGCCTGATGCGGTATTTTCTCCTTACGCATCTGT
GCGGTATTTCACACCGCAATGGTGCACTCTCAGTACAATCTGCTCTGATGCCGCATAGTTAAGCCAGTAT
ACACTCCGCTATCGCTACGTGACTGGGTCATGGCTGCGCCCCGACACCCGCCAACACCCGCTGACGCGCC
CTGACGGGCTTGTCTGCTCCCGGCATCCGCTTACAGACAAGCTGTGACCGTCTCCGGGAGCTGCATGTGT
CAGAGGTTTTCACCGTCATCACCGAAACGCGCGAGGCAGCTGCGGTAAAGCTCATCAGCGTGGTCGTGAA
GCGATTCACAGATGTCTGCCTGTTCATCCGCGTCCAGCTCGTTGAGTTTCTCCAGAAGCGTTAATGTCTG
GCTTCTGATAAAGCGGGCCATGTTAAGGGCGGTTTTTTCCTGTTTGGTCACTGATGCCTCCGTGTAAGGG
GGATTTCTGTTCATGGGGGTAATGATACCGATGAAACGAGAGAGGATGCTCACGATACGGGTTACTGATG
ATGAACATGCCCGGTTACTGGAACGTTGTGAGGGTAAACAACTGGCGGTATGGATGCGGCGGGACCAGAG
AAAAATCACTCAGGGTCAATGCCAGCGCTTCGTTAATACAGATGTAGGTGTTCCACAGGGTAGCCAGCAG
CATCCTGCGATGCAGATCCGGAACATAATGGTGCAGGGCGCTGACTTCCGCGTTTCCAGACTTTACGAAA
CACGGAAACCGAAGACCATTCATGTTGTTGCTCAGGTCGCAGACGTTTTGCAGCAGCAGTCGCTTCACGT
TCGCTCGCGTATCGGTGATTCATTCTGCTAACCAGTAAGGCAACCCCGCCAGCCTAGCCGGGTCCTCAAC
GACAGGAGCACGATCATGCGCACCCGTGGGGCCGCCATGCCGGCGATAATGGCCTGCTTCTCGCCGAAAC
GTTTGGTGGCGGGACCAGTGACGAAGGCTTGAGCGAGGGCGTGCAAGATTCCGAATACCGCAAGCGACAG
GCCGATCATCGTCGCGCTCCAGCGAAAGCGGTCCTCGCCGAAAATGACCCAGAGCGCTGCCGGCACCTGT
CCTACGAGTTGCATGATAAAGAAGACAGTCATAAGTGCGGCGACGATAGTCATGCCCCGCGCCCACCGGA
AGGAGCTGACTGGGTTGAAGGCTCTCAAGGGCATCGGTCGAGATCCCGGTGCCTAATGAGTGAGCTAACT
TACATTAATTGCGTTGCGCTCACTGCCCGCTTTCCAGTCGGGAAACCTGTCGTGCCAGCTGCATTAATGA
ATCGGCCAACGCGCGGGGAGAGGCGGTTTGCGTATTGGGCGCCAGGGTGGTTTTTCTTTTCACCAGTGAG
ACGGGCAACAGCTGATTGCCCTTCACCGCCTGGCCCTGAGAGAGTTGCAGCAAGCGGTCCACGCTGGTTT
GCCCCAGCAGGCGAAAATCCTGTTTGATGGTGGTTAACGGCGGGATATAACATGAGCTGTCTTCGGTATC
GTCGTATCCCACTACCGAGATATCCGCACCAACGCGCAGCCCGGACTCGGTAATGGCGCGCATTGCGCCC
AGCGCCATCTGATCGTTGGCAACCAGCATCGCAGTGGGAACGATGCCCTCATTCAGCATTTGCATGGTTT
GTTGAAAACCGGACATGGCACTCCAGTCGCCTTCCCGTTCCGCTATCGGCTGAATTTGATTGCGAGTGAG
ATATTTATGCCAGCCAGCCAGACGCAGACGCGCCGAGACAGAACTTAATGGGCCCGCTAACAGCGCGATT
TGCTGGTGACCCAATGCGACCAGATGCTCCACGCCCAGTCGCGTACCGTCTTCATGGGAGAAAATAATAC
TGTTGATGGGTGTCTGGTCAGAGACATCAAGAAATAACGCCGGAACATTAGTGCAGGCAGCTTCCACAGC
AATGGCATCCTGGTCATCCAGCGGATAGTTAATGATCAGCCCACTGACGCGTTGCGCGAGAAGATTGTGC
ACCGCCGCTTTACAGGCTTCGACGCCGCTTCGTTCTACCATCGACACCACCACGCTGGCACCCAGTTGAT
CGGCGCGAGATTTAATCGCCGCGACAATTTGCGACGGCGCGTGCAGGGCCAGACTGGAGGTGGCAACGCC
AATCAGCAACGACTGTTTGCCCGCCAGTTGTTGTGCCACGCGGTTGGGAATGTAATTCAGCTCCGCCATC
GCCGCTTCCACTTTTTCCCGCGTTTTCGCAGAAACGTGGCTGGCCTGGTTCACCACGCGGGAAACGGTCT
GATAAGAGACACCGGCATACTCTGCGACATCGTATAACGTTACTGGTTTCACATTCACCACCCTGAATTG
ACTCTCTTCCGGGCGCTATCATGCCATACCGCGAAAGGTTTTGCGCCATTCGATGGTGTCCGGGATCTCG
ACGCTCTCCCTTATGCGACTCCTGCATTAGGAAGCAGCCCAGTAGTAGGTTGAGGCCGTTGAGCACCGCC
GCCGCAAGGAATGGTGCATGCAAGGAGATGGCGCCCAACAGTCCCCCGGCCACGGGGCCTGCCACCATAC
CCACGCCGAAACAAGCGCTCATGAGCCCGAAGTGGCGAGCCCGATCTTCCCCATCGGTGATGTCGGCGAT
ATAGGCGCCAGCAACCGCACCTGTGGCGCCGGTGATGCCGGCCACGATGCGTCCGGCGTAGAGGATCGAG
ATCTCGATCCCGCGAAATTAATACGACTCACTATAGGGGAATTGTGAGCGGATAACAATTCCCCTCTAGA
AATAATTTTGTTTAACTTTAAGAAGGAGATATACCATGGGCAGCAGCCATCATCATCATCATCACAGCAG
CGGCCTGGTGCCGCGCGGCAGCCATATGGCGACCAAAGCCGTGTGCGTGCTGAAGGGCGACGGCCCAGTG
CAGGGCATCATCAATTTCGAGCAGAAGGAAAGTAATGGACCAGTGAAGGTGTGGGGAAGCATTAAAGGAC
TGACTGAAGGCCTGCATGGATTCCATGTTCATGAGTTTGGAGATAATACAGCAGGCTGTACCAGTGCAGG
TCCTCACTTTAATCCTCTATCCAGAAAACACGGTGGGCCAAAGGATGAAGAGAGGCATGTTGGAGACTTG
GGCAATGTGACTGCTGACAAAGATGGTGTGGCCGATGTGTCTATTGGAGATTCTGTGATCTCACTCTCAG
GAGACCATTGCATCATTGGCCGCACACTGGTGGTCCATGAAAAAGCAGATGACTTGGGCAAAGGTGGAAA
TGAAGAAAGTACAAAGACAGGAAACGCTGGAAGTCGTTTGGCTTGTGGTGTAATTGGGATCGCCCAATAA
ACATTCCCTTGGATGTAGTCTGAGGCCCCTTAACTCATCTGTTATCCTGCTAGCTGTAGAAATGTATCCT
GATAAACATTAAACACTGTAATCTTAAAATGATAACTCGAGCACCACCACCACCACCACTGAGATCCGGC
TGCTAACAAAGCCCGAAAGGAAGCTGAGTTGGCTGCTGCCACCGCTGAGCAATAACTAGCATAACCCCTT
GGGGCCTCTAAACGGGTCTTGAGGGGTTTTTTGCTGAAAGGAGGAACTATATCCGGAT
Features (pLannotate 1.2.2; 21 found; start..end, strand, type, name):
     12..440     +  rep_origin     f1 ori (sequence partly withheld): f1 bacteriophage origin of replication; arrow indicates direction of (+) strand synthesis
    493..550     +  promoter       AmpR promoter (fragment): bla
    559..1374    -  CDS            KanR: aminoglycoside phosphotransferase; aph(3')-Ia; confers resistance to kanamycin in bacteria or G418 (Geneticin®) in eukaryotes
   1496..2084    +  rep_origin     ori: high-copy-number ColE1/pMB1/pBR322/pUC origin of replication
   2270..2409    -  misc_feature   bom: basis of mobility region from pBR322
   2511..2702    -  CDS            rop: Rop protein, which maintains plasmids at low copy number; rop
   2719..3099    +  CDS            YPB1_ECOLX: Protein predicted: Swiss-Prot protein existence level 4. From Escherichia coli.
   3171..3462    -  CDS            TcR (fragment): tetracycline efflux protein; tet; confers resistance to tetracycline
   3477..3498    -  protein_bind   CAP binding site: CAP binding activates transcription in the presence of cAMP. E. coli catabolite activator protein
   3511..4593    -  CDS            lacI: lac repressor; lacI; The lac repressor binds to the lac operator to inhibit transcription in E. coli. This inhibition can be relieved by adding lactose or isopropyl-β-D-thiogalactopyranoside (IPTG).
   4594..4671    -  promoter       lacI promoter: lacI
   4679..4958    -  CDS            TcR (fragment): tetracycline efflux protein; tet; confers resistance to tetracycline
   4980..4998    +  promoter       T7 promoter: promoter for bacteriophage T7 RNA polymerase
   4999..5023    +  protein_bind   lac operator: The lac repressor binds to the lac operator to inhibit transcription in E. coli. This inhibition can be relieved by adding lactose or isopropyl-β-D-thiogalactopyranoside (IPTG). lac repressor encoded by lacI
   5038..5060    +  RBS            RBS: efficient ribosome binding site from bacteriophage T7 gene 10 (Olins and Rangwala, 1989)
   5079..5095    +  CDS            capTEV™ (fragment): composite tag for in vivo biotinylation, TEV protease cleavage, and 6xHis tagging
   5106..5123    +  CDS            thrombin site: thrombin recognition and cleavage site
   5127..5588    +  CDS            SOD1: SODC_HUMAN - Experimental evidence at protein level: Swiss-Prot protein existence level 1. Destroys radicals which are normally produced within the cells and which are toxic to biological systems. From Homo sapiens (Human).
   5703..5720    +  CDS            9xHis (fragment): 9xHis affinity tag
   5730..5779    +  CDS            SET1 (fragment): solubility-enhancement tag derived from T7 phage gene 10B
   5787..5834    +  terminator     T7 terminator: transcription terminator for bacteriophage T7 RNA polymerase
