[The description below was written by a language model from this plasmid's Addgene catalogue record and pLannotate feature annotations shown in this document.]
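Description:
phSOD1-E100G-N'His is a bacterial expression plasmid built on the Novagen pET28a(+) backbone that produces human superoxide dismutase 1 (SOD1) carrying the E100G substitution. The insert was cloned between the NdeI and XhoI sites, placing the SOD1 coding sequence in frame behind the vector's N-terminal His tag and thrombin recognition site. This allows the recombinant protein to be captured by metal-affinity chromatography and the tag then removed by thrombin cleavage. The short "capTEV fragment" annotated just upstream of the thrombin site most likely corresponds to this N-terminal His stretch. A His-tag fragment also lies downstream of the SOD1 open reading frame, matching the vector's optional C-terminal tag. The annotated SOD1 CDS ends more than 100 nt before it, and the record describes only an N-terminal tag, so it is probably not translated.

Expression is driven by a T7 promoter followed by a lac operator and the T7 gene 10 ribosome binding site, with a T7 terminator downstream. The plasmid-borne lacI gene supplies repressor, so transcription is held off until IPTG is added in a host that provides T7 RNA polymerase. The plasmid is selected with kanamycin through the aph(3')-Ia gene and replicates from a pBR322/ColE1-type origin accompanied by the bom and rop elements. The catalogue lists it as high copy, although rop normally moderates copy number. An f1 origin is also present, and the small tetracycline-resistance and AmpR promoter fragments are non-functional backbone remnants. The stated purpose is to study how the mutation affects SOD1 stability and solubility. SOD1 is listed under ALS-related gene aliases.
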