Addgene plasmid #117706: phSOD1-E100G-N’His
Purpose: mutation on stability/solubility of SOD1
Depositing lab: Elizabeth Fisher. Depositing organization: University College London.
Backbone
  Vector backbone: pET28a(+)
  Backbone manufacturer: Novagen
  Vector type: Bacterial Expression
Growth in bacteria
  Bacterial resistance: Kanamycin, 50 μg/mL
  Growth temperature: 37°C
  Growth strain: DH5alpha
  Copy number: High Copy
Gene/Insert
  Gene/Insert name: SOD1
  Species: H. sapiens (human)
  Insert size (bp): 571
  Mutation: E100G
  Entrez Gene: SOD1 (a.k.a. ALS, ALS1, HEL-S-44, IPOA, SOD, STAHP, hSod1, homodimer)
  Promoter: T7
  Tag / fusion protein: His tag with Thrombin cleavage site (N terminal on insert)
  Cloning method: Restriction Enzyme; 5′ cloning site NdeI (unknown if destroyed); 3′ cloning site XhoI (unknown if destroyed)
  Sequencing primers: 5′ unknown
Terms and licenses: Academic/Nonprofit Terms; Industry Terms: Not Available to Industry
How to cite: phSOD1-E100G-N’His was a gift from Elizabeth Fisher (Addgene plasmid # 117706 ; http://n2t.net/addgene:117706 ; RRID:Addgene_117706)
