>Addgene plasmid #117706 | phSOD1-E100G-N’His | depositor partial sequence | sequence record 222128 | insert
TAATACGACTCACTATAGGGGAATTGTGAGCGGATAACAATTCCCCTCTAGAAATAATTTTGTTTAACTT
TAAGAAGGAGATATACCATGGGCAGCAGCCATCATCATCATCATCACAGCAGCGGCCTGGTGCCGCGCGG
CAGCCATATGGCGACGAAGGCCGTGTGCGTGCTGAAGGGCGACGGCCCAGTGCAGGGCATCATCAATTTC
GAGCAGAAGGAAAGTAATGGACCAGTGAAGGTGTGGGGAAGCATTAAAGGACTGACTGAAGGCCTGCATG
GATTCCATGTTCATGAGTTTGGAGATAATACAGCAGGCTGTACCAGTGCAGGTCCTCACTTTAATCCTCT
ATCCAGAAAACACGGTGGGCCAAAGGATGAAGAGAGGCATGTTGGAGACTTGGGCAATGTGACTGCTGAC
AAAGATGGTGTGGCCGATGTGTCTATTGGAGATTCTGTGATCTCACTCTCAGGAGACCATTGCATCATTG
GCCGCACACTGGTGGTCCATGAAAAAGCAGATGACTTGGGCAAAGGTGGAAATGAAGAAAGTACAAAGAC
AGGAAACGCTGGAAGTCGTTTGGCTTGTGGTGTAATTGGGATCGCCCAATAAACATTCCCTTGGATGTAG
TCTGAGGCCCCTTAACTCATCTGTTATCCTGCTAGCTGTAGAAATGTATCCTGATAAACATTAAACACTG
TAATCTTAAAATGATAACTCGAGCACCACCACCACCACCACTGAGATCCGGCTGCTAACAAAGCCCGAAA
GGAAGCTGAGTTGGCTGCTGCCACCGCTGAGCAATAACTAG
